>Addgene plasmid #115951 | pTW064 | depositor full sequence | sequence record 218900 | pTW064 sequence 4662 bps
TCGCGCGTTTCGGTGATGACGGTGAAAACCTCTGACACATGCAGCTCCCGGAGACGGTCACAGCTTGTCT
GTAAGCGGATGCCGGGAGCAGACAAGCCCGTCAGGGCGCGTCAGCGGGTGTTGGCGGGTGTCGGGGCTGG
CTTAACTATGCGGCATCAGAGCAGATTGTACTGAGAGTGCACCATATGCGGTGTGAAATACCGCACAGAT
GCGTAAGGAGAAAATACCGCATCAGGCGCCATTCGCCATTCAGGCTGCGCAACTGTTGGGAAGGGCGATC
GGTGCGGGCCTCTTCGCTATTACGCCAGCTGGCGAAAGGGGGATGTGCTGCAAGGCGATTAAGTTGGGTA
ACGCCAGGGTTTTCCCAGTCACGACGTTGTAAAACGACGGCCAGTGAATTCGAGCTCGGTACCCGGGGAT
CCTCTAGAGTCGACCTGCAGGCATGCAAGCTTGGCGTAATCATGGTCATAGCTGTTTCCTGTGTGAAATT
GTTATCCGCTCACAATTCCACACAACATACGAGCCGGAAGCATAAAGTGTAAAGCCTGGGGTGCCTAATG
AGTGAGCTAACTCACATTAATTGCGTTGCGCTCACTGCCCGCTTTCCAGTCGGGAAACCTGTCGTGCCAG
CTGCATTAATGAATCGGCCAACGCGCGGGGAGAGGCGGTTTGCGTATTGGGCGCTCTTCCGCTGGTCTCA
CACCGTCGACCGACAGCCTTCCAAATGTTCTTCGGGTGATGCTGCCAACTTAGTCGACCGACAGCCTTCC
AAATGTTCTTCTCAAACGGAATCGTCGTATCCAGCCTACTCGCTATTGTCCTCAATGCCGTATTAAATCA
TAAAAAGAAATAAGAAAAAGAGGTGCGAGCCTCTTTTTTGTGTGACAAAATAAAAACATCTACCTATTCA
TATACGCTAGTGTCATAGTCCTGAAAATCATCTGCATCAAGAACAATTTCACAACTCTTATACTTTTCTC
TTACAAGTCGTTCGGCTTCATCTGGATTTTCAGCCTCTATACTTACTAAACGTGATAAAGTTTCTGTAAT
TTCTACTGTATCGACCTGCAGACTGGCTGTGTATAAGGGAGCCTGACATTTATATTCCCCAGAACATCAG
GTTAATGGCGTTTTTGATGTCATTTTCGCGGTGGCTGAGATCAGCCACTTCTTCCCCGATAACGGAGACC
GGCACACTGGCCATATCGGTGGTCATCATGCGCCAGCTTTCATCCCCGATATGCACCACCGGGTAAAGTT
CACGGGAGACTTTATCTGACAGCAGACGTGCACTGGCCAGGGGGATCACCATCCGTCGCCCGGGCGTGTC
AATAATATCACTCTGTACATCCACAAACAGACGATAACGGCTCTCTCTTTTATAGGTGTAAACCTTAAAC
TGCATTTCACCAGCCCCTGTTCTCGTCAGCAAAAGAGCCGTTCATTTCAATAAACCGGGCGACCTCAGCC
ATCCCTTCCTGATTTTCCGCTTTCCAGCGTTCGGCACGCAGACGACGGGCTTCATTCTGCATGGTTGTGC
TTACCAGACCGGAGATATTGACATCATATATGCCTTGAGCAACTGATAGCTGTCGCTGTCAACTGTCACT
GTAATACGCTGCTTCATAGCATACCTCTTTTTGACATACTTCGGGTATACATATCAGTATATATTCTTAT
ACCGCAAAAATCAGCGCGCAAATACGCATACTGTTATCTGGCTTTTAGTAAGCCGGATCCACGCGGCGTT
TACGCCCCCCCTGCCACTCATCGCAGTACTGTTGTAATTCATTAAGCATTCTGCCGACATGGAAGCCATC
ACAAACGGCATGATGAACCTGAATCGCCAGCGGCATCAGCACCTTGTCGCCTTGCGTATAATATTTGCCC
ATGGTGAAAACGGGGGCGAAGAAGTTGTCCATATTGGCCACGTTTAAATCAAAACTGGTGAAACTCACCC
AGGGATTGGCTGAGACGAAAAACATATTCTCAATAAACCCTTTAGGGAAATAGGCCAGGTTTTCACCGTA
ACACGCCACATCTTGCGAATATATGTGTAGAAACTGCCGGAAATCGTCGTGGTATTCACTCCAGAGCGAT
GAAAACGTTTCAGTTTGCTCATGGAAAACGGTGTAACAAGGGTGAACACTATCCCATATCACCAGCTCAC
CGTCTTTCATTGCCATACGGAATTCCGGATGAGCATTCATCAGGCGGGCAAGAATGTGAATAAAGGCCGG
ATAAAACTTGTGCTTATTTTTCTTTACGGTCTTTAAAAAGGCCGTAATATCCAGCTGAACGGTCTGGTTA
TAGGTACATTGAGCAACTGACTGAAATGCCTCAAAATGTTCTTTACGATGCCATTGGGATATATCAACGG
TGGTATATCCAGTGATTTTTTTCTCCATTTTAGCTTCCTTAGCTCCTGAAAATCTCGATAACTCAAAAAA
TACGCCCGGTAGTGATCTTATTTCATTATGGTGAAAGTTGGAACCTCTTACGTGCCGATCAACGTCTCAT
TTTCGCCAAAAGTTGGCCCAGGGCTTCCCGGTATCAACAGGGACACCAGGATTTATTTATTCTGCGAAGT
GATCTTCCGTCACAGGTATTTATTCGGCGCAAAGTGCGTCGGGTGATGCTGCCAACTTAGTCGACATAAT
GAGACCGCTTCCTCGCTCACTGACTCGCTGCGCTCGGTCGTTCGGCTGCGGCGAGCGGTATCAGCTCACT
CAAAGGCGGTAATACGGTTATCCACAGAATCAGGGGATAACGCAGGAAAGAACATGTGAGCAAAAGGCCA
GCAAAAGGCCAGGAACCGTAAAAAGGCCGCGTTGCTGGCGTTTTTCCATAGGCTCCGCCCCCCTGACGAG
CATCACAAAAATCGACGCTCAAGTCAGAGGTGGCGAAACCCGACAGGACTATAAAGATACCAGGCGTTTC
CCCCTGGAAGCTCCCTCGTGCGCTCTCCTGTTCCGACCCTGCCGCTTACCGGATACCTGTCCGCCTTTCT
CCCTTCGGGAAGCGTGGCGCTTTCTCATAGCTCACGCTGTAGGTATCTCAGTTCGGTGTAGGTCGTTCGC
TCCAAGCTGGGCTGTGTGCACGAACCCCCCGTTCAGCCCGACCGCTGCGCCTTATCCGGTAACTATCGTC
TTGAGTCCAACCCGGTAAGACACGACTTATCGCCACTGGCAGCAGCCACTGGTAACAGGATTAGCAGAGC
GAGGTATGTAGGCGGTGCTACAGAGTTCTTGAAGTGGTGGCCTAACTACGGCTACACTAGAAGAACAGTA
TTTGGTATCTGCGCTCTGCTGAAGCCAGTTACCTTCGGAAAAAGAGTTGGTAGCTCTTGATCCGGCAAAC
AAACCACCGCTGGTAGCGGTGGTTTTTTTGTTTGCAAGCAGCAGATTACGCGCAGAAAAAAAGGATCTCA
AGAAGATCCTTTGATCTTTTCTACGGGGTCTGACGCTCAGTGGAACGAAAACTCACGTTAAGGGATTTTG
GTCATGAGATTATCAAAAAGGATCTTCACCTAGATCCTTTTAAATTAAAAATGAAGTTTTAAATCAATCT
AAAGTATATATGAGTAAACTTGGTCTGACAGTTACCAATGCTTAATCAGTGAGGCACCTATCTCAGCGAT
CTGTCTATTTCGTTCATCCATAGTTGCCTGACTCCCCGTCGTGTAGATAACTACGATACGGGAGGGCTTA
CCATCTGGCCCCAGTGCTGCAATGATACCGCGAGACCCACGCTCACCGGCTCCAGATTTATCAGCAATAA
ACCAGCCAGCCGGAAGGGCCGAGCGCAGAAGTGGTCCTGCAACTTTATCCGCCTCCATCCAGTCTATTAA
TTGTTGCCGGGAAGCTAGAGTAAGTAGTTCGCCAGTTAATAGTTTGCGCAACGTTGTTGCCATTGCTACA
GGCATCGTGGTGTCACGCTCGTCGTTTGGTATGGCTTCATTCAGCTCCGGTTCCCAACGATCAAGGCGAG
TTACATGATCCCCCATGTTGTGCAAAAAAGCGGTTAGCTCCTTCGGTCCTCCGATCGTTGTCAGAAGTAA
GTTGGCCGCAGTGTTATCACTCATGGTTATGGCAGCACTGCATAATTCTCTTACTGTCATGCCATCCGTA
AGATGCTTTTCTGTGACTGGTGAGTACTCAACCAAGTCATTCTGAGAATAGTGTATGCGGCGACCGAGTT
GCTCTTGCCCGGCGTCAATACGGGATAATACCGCGCCACATAGCAGAACTTTAAAAGTGCTCATCATTGG
AAAACGTTCTTCGGGGCGAAAACTCTCAAGGATCTTACCGCTGTTGAGATCCAGTTCGATGTAACCCACT
CGTGCACCCAACTGATCTTCAGCATCTTTTACTTTCACCAGCGTTTCTGGGTGAGCAAAAACAGGAAGGC
AAAATGCCGCAAAAAAGGGAATAAGGGCGACACGGAAATGTTGAATACTCATACTCTTCCTTTTTCAATA
TTATTGAAGCATTTATCAGGGTTATTGTCTCATGAGCGGATACATATTTGAATGTATTTAGAAAAATAAA
CAAATAGGGGTTCCGCGCACATTTCCCCGAAAAGTGCCACCTGACGTCTAAGAAACCATTATTATCATGA
CATTAACCTATAAAAATAGGCGTATCACGAGGCCCTTTCGTC
Features (pLannotate 1.2.2; 16 found; start..end, strand, type, name):
    137..236     +  misc_feature   bom (fragment): basis of mobility region from pBR322
    242..399     -  CDS            lacZα (fragment): LacZα fragment of β-galactosidase; lacZ fragment
    396..452     +  misc_feature   MCS: pUC18/19 multiple cloning site
    489..505     -  protein_bind   lac operator: The lac repressor binds to the lac operator to inhibit transcription in E. coli. This inhibition can be relieved by adding lactose or isopropyl-β-D-thiogalactopyranoside (IPTG). lac repressor encoded by lacI
    513..543     -  promoter       lac promoter: promoter for the E. coli lac operon
    558..579     -  protein_bind   CAP binding site: CAP binding activates transcription in the presence of cAMP. E. coli catabolite activator protein
    592..684     -  CDS            lacI (fragment): lac repressor; lacI; The lac repressor binds to the lac operator to inhibit transcription in E. coli. This inhibition can be relieved by adding lactose or isopropyl-β-D-thiogalactopyranoside (IPTG).
    907..1059    -  CDS            dpnD (fragment): DPND_STRPN - Protein predicted: Swiss-Prot protein existence level 4. From Streptococcus pneumoniae serotype 4 (strain ATCC BAA-334 / TIGR4).
   1103..1405    -  CDS            ccdB: CCDB_ECOLI - Also known as G, letB, letD. Experimental evidence at protein level: Swiss-Prot protein existence level 1. Toxic component of a type II toxin-antitoxin (TA) system, functioning in plasmid maintainence. Responsible for the post- segregational killing (PSK) of plasmid-free cells, also referred to as a plasmid addiction system. Half-life of over 2 hours. Cell killing by CcdB is accompanied by filamentation, defects in chromosome and plasmid segregation, defects in cell division, formation of anucleate cells, decreased DNA synthesis and plasmid loss. Interferes with the activity of DN
   1410..1568    -  CDS            ccdA (fragment): CCDA_ECO57 - Also known as H, letA. Experimental evidence at protein level: Swiss-Prot protein existence level 1. Antitoxin component of a type II toxin-antitoxin (TA) system which inhibits the post-segregational killing (PSK) of plasmid-free cells, also referred to as a plasmid addiction system. Binds to and blocks the activity of CcdB; will also remove bound CcdB protein from the CcdB-GyrA complex by forming a CcdA-CcdB complex, a process termed rejuvenation. Functions as a transcriptional corepressor for the ccdAB operon, repression also requires CcdB (By similarity). From Escherichia coli
   1750..2408    -  CDS            CmR: chloramphenicol acetyltransferase; cat; confers resistance to chloramphenicol
   2409..2511    -  promoter       cat promoter: promoter of the E. coli cat gene encoding chloramphenicol acetyltransferase
   2843..3431    -  rep_origin     ori: high-copy-number ColE1/pMB1/pBR322/pUC origin of replication
   3602..4462    -  CDS            AmpR: β-lactamase; bla; confers resistance to ampicillin, carbenicillin, and related antibiotics
   4463..4567    -  promoter       AmpR promoter: bla
   4662..35      +  CDS            rop (fragment) (across the origin): Rop protein, which maintains plasmids at low copy number; rop
