>Addgene plasmid #115951 | pTW064 | addgene full sequence | sequence record 227237 | Addgene NGS Result
TCGCGCGTTTCGGTGATGACGGTGAAAACCTCTGACACATGCAGCTCCCGGAGACGGTCACAGCTTGTCT
GTAAGCGGATGCCGGGAGCAGACAAGCCCGTCAGGGCGCGTCAGCGGGTGTTGGCGGGTGTCGGGGCTGG
CTTAACTATGCGGCATCAGAGCAGATTGTACTGAGAGTGCACCATATGCGGTGTGAAATACCGCACAGAT
GCGTAAGGAGAAAATACCGCATCAGGCGCCATTCGCCATTCAGGCTGCGCAACTGTTGGGAAGGGCGATC
GGTGCGGGCCTCTTCGCTATTACGCCAGCTGGCGAAAGGGGGATGTGCTGCAAGGCGATTAAGTTGGGTA
ACGCCAGGGTTTTCCCAGTCACGACGTTGTAAAACGACGGCCAGTGAATTCGAGCTCGGTACCCGGGGAT
CCTCTAGAGTCGACCTGCAGGCATGCAAGCTTGGCGTAATCATGGTCATAGCTGTTTCCTGTGTGAAATT
GTTATCCGCTCACAATTCCACACAACATACGAGCCGGAAGCATAAAGTGTAAAGCCTGGGGTGCCTAATG
AGTGAGCTAACTCACATTAATTGCGTTGCGCTCACTGCCCGCTTTCCAGTCGGGAAACCTGTCGTGCCAG
CTGCATTAATGAATCGGCCAACGCGCGGGGAGAGGCGGTTTGCGTATTGGGCGCTCTTCCGCTGGTCTCA
CACCGTCGACCGACAGCCTTCCAAATGTTCTTCGGGTGATGCTGCCAACTTAGTCGACCGACAGCCTTCC
AAATGTTCTTCTCAAACGGAATCGTCGTATCCAGCCTACTCGCTATTGTCCTCAATGCCGTATTAAATCA
TAAAAAGAAATAAGAAAAAGAGGTGCGAGCCTCTTTTTTGTGTGACAAAATAAAAACATCTACCTATTCA
TATACGCTAGTGTCATAGTCCTGAAAATCATCTGCATCAAGAACAATTTCACAACTCTTATACTTTTCTC
TTACAAGTCGTTCGGCTTCATCTGGATTTTCAGCCTCTATACTTACTAAACGTGATAAAGTTTCTGTAAT
TTCTACTGTATCGACCTGCAGACTGGCTGTGTATAAGGGAGCCTGACATTTATATTCCCCAGAACATCAG
GTTAATGGCGTTTTTGATGTCATTTTCGCGGTGGCTGAGATCAGCCACTTCTTCCCCGATAACGGACACC
GGCACACTGGCCATATCGGTGGTCATCATGCGCCAGCTTTCATCCCCGATATGCACCACCGGGTAAAGTT
CACGGGAGACTTTATCTGACAGCAGACGTGCACTGGCCAGGGGGATCACCATCCGTCGCCCGGGCGTGTC
AATAATATCACTCTGTACATCCACAAACAGACGATAACGGCTCTCTCTTTTATAGGTGTAAACCTTAAAC
TGCATTTCACCAGCCCCTGTTCTCGTCAGCAAAAGAGCCGTTCATTTCAATAAACCGGGCGACCTCAGCC
ATCCCTTCCTGATTTTCCGCTTTCCAGCGTTCGGCACGCAGACGACGGGCTTCATTCTGCATGGTTGTGC
TTACCAGACCGGAGATATTGACATCATATATGCCTTGAGCAACTGATAGCTGTCGCTGTCAACTGTCACT
GTAATACGCTGCTTCATAGCATACCTCTTTTTGACATACTTCGGGTATACATATCAGTATATATTCTTAT
ACCGCAAAAATCAGCGCGCAAATACGCATACTGTTATCTGGCTTTTAGTAAGCCGGATCCACGCGGCGTT
TACGCCCCCCCTGCCACTCATCGCAGTACTGTTGTAATTCATTAAGCATTCTGCCGACATGGAAGCCATC
ACAAACGGCATGATGAACCTGAATCGCCAGCGGCATCAGCACCTTGTCGCCTTGCGTATAATATTTGCCC
ATGGTGAAAACGGGGGCGAAGAAGTTGTCCATATTGGCCACGTTTAAATCAAAACTGGTGAAACTCACCC
AGGGATTGGCTGAGACGAAAAACATATTCTCAATAAACCCTTTAGGGAAATAGGCCAGGTTTTCACCGTA
ACACGCCACATCTTGCGAATATATGTGTAGAAACTGCCGGAAATCGTCGTGGTATTCACTCCAGAGCGAT
GAAAACGTTTCAGTTTGCTCATGGAAAACGGTGTAACAAGGGTGAACACTATCCCATATCACCAGCTCAC
CGTCTTTCATTGCCATACGGAATTCCGGATGAGCATTCATCAGGCGGGCAAGAATGTGAATAAAGGCCGG
ATAAAACTTGTGCTTATTTTTCTTTACGGTCTTTAAAAAGGCCGTAATATCCAGCTGAACGGTCTGGTTA
TAGGTACATTGAGCAACTGACTGAAATGCCTCAAAATGTTCTTTACGATGCCATTGGGATATATCAACGG
TGGTATATCCAGTGATTTTTTTCTCCATTTTAGCTTCCTTAGCTCCTGAAAATCTCGATAACTCAAAAAA
TACGCCCGGTAGTGATCTTATTTCATTATGGTGAAAGTTGGAACCTCTTACGTGCCGATCAACGTCTCAT
TTTCGCCAAAAGTTGGCCCAGGGCTTCCCGGTATCAACAGGGACACCAGGATTTATTTATTCTGCGAAGT
GATCTTCCGTCACAGGTATTTATTCGGCGCAAAGTGCGTCGGGTGATGCTGCCAACTTAGTCGACATAAT
GAGACCGCTTCCTCGCTCACTGACTCGCTGCGCTCGGTCGTTCGGCTGCGGCGAGCGGTATCAGCTCACT
CAAAGGCGGTAATACGGTTATCCACAGAATCAGGGGATAACGCAGGAAAGAACATGTGAGCAAAAGGCCA
GCAAAAGGCCAGGAACCGTAAAAAGGCCGCGTTGCTGGCGTTTTTCCATAGGCTCCGCCCCCCTGACGAG
CATCACAAAAATCGACGCTCAAGTCAGAGGTGGCGAAACCCGACAGGACTATAAAGATACCAGGCGTTTC
CCCCTGGAAGCTCCCTCGTGCGCTCTCCTGTTCCGACCCTGCCGCTTACCGGATACCTGTCCGCCTTTCT
CCCTTCGGGAAGCGTGGCGCTTTCTCATAGCTCACGCTGTAGGTATCTCAGTTCGGTGTAGGTCGTTCGC
TCCAAGCTGGGCTGTGTGCACGAACCCCCCGTTCAGCCCGACCGCTGCGCCTTATCCGGTAACTATCGTC
TTGAGTCCAACCCGGTAAGACACGACTTATCGCCACTGGCAGCAGCCACTGGTAACAGGATTAGCAGAGC
GAGGTATGTAGGCGGTGCTACAGAGTTCTTGAAGTGGTGGCCTAACTACGGCTACACTAGAAGAACAGTA
TTTGGTATCTGCGCTCTGCTGAAGCCAGTTACCTTCGGAAAAAGAGTTGGTAGCTCTTGATCCGGCAAAC
AAACCACCGCTGGTAGCGGTGGTTTTTTTGTTTGCAAGCAGCAGATTACGCGCAGAAAAAAAGGATCTCA
AGAAGATCCTTTGATCTTTTCTACGGGGTCTGACGCTCAGTGGAACGAAAACTCACGTTAAGGGATTTTG
GTCATGAGATTATCAAAAAGGATCTTCACCTAGATCCTTTTAAATTAAAAATGAAGTTTTAAATCAATCT
AAAGTATATATGAGTAAACTTGGTCTGACAGTTACCAATGCTTAATCAGTGAGGCACCTATCTCAGCGAT
CTGTCTATTTCGTTCATCCATAGTTGCCTGACTCCCCGTCGTGTAGATAACTACGATACGGGAGGGCTTA
CCATCTGGCCCCAGTGCTGCAATGATACCGCGAGATCCACGCTCACCGGCTCCAGATTTATCAGCAATAA
ACCAGCCAGCCGGAAGGGCCGAGCGCAGAAGTGGTCCTGCAACTTTATCCGCCTCCATCCAGTCTATTAA
TTGTTGCCGGGAAGCTAGAGTAAGTAGTTCGCCAGTTAATAGTTTGCGCAACGTTGTTGCCATTGCTACA
GGCATCGTGGTGTCACGCTCGTCGTTTGGTATGGCTTCATTCAGCTCCGGTTCCCAACGATCAAGGCGAG
TTACATGATCCCCCATGTTGTGCAAAAAAGCGGTTAGCTCCTTCGGTCCTCCGATCGTTGTCAGAAGTAA
GTTGGCCGCAGTGTTATCACTCATGGTTATGGCAGCACTGCATAATTCTCTTACTGTCATGCCATCCGTA
AGATGCTTTTCTGTGACTGGTGAGTACTCAACCAAGTCATTCTGAGAATAGTGTATGCGGCGACCGAGTT
GCTCTTGCCCGGCGTCAATACGGGATAATACCGCGCCACATAGCAGAACTTTAAAAGTGCTCATCATTGG
AAAACGTTCTTCGGGGCGAAAACTCTCAAGGATCTTACCGCTGTTGAGATCCAGTTCGATGTAACCCACT
CGTGCACCCAACTGATCTTCAGCATCTTTTACTTTCACCAGCGTTTCTGGGTGAGCAAAAACAGGAAGGC
AAAATGCCGCAAAAAAGGGAATAAGGGCGACACGGAAATGTTGAATACTCATACTCTTCCTTTTTCAATA
TTATTGAAGCATTTATCAGGGTTATTGTCTCATGAGCGGATACATATTTGAATGTATTTAGAAAAATAAA
CAAATAGGGGTTCCGCGCACATTTCCCCGAAAAGTGCCACCTGACGTCTAAGAAACCATTATTATCATGA
CATTAACCTATAAAAATAGGCGTATCACGAGGCCCTTTCGTC
Features (pLannotate 1.2.2; 16 found; start..end, strand, type, name):
    137..236     +  misc_feature   bom (fragment): basis of mobility region from pBR322
    242..399     -  CDS            lacZα (fragment): LacZα fragment of β-galactosidase; lacZ fragment
    396..452     +  misc_feature   MCS: pUC18/19 multiple cloning site
    489..505     -  protein_bind   lac operator: The lac repressor binds to the lac operator to inhibit transcription in E. coli. This inhibition can be relieved by adding lactose or isopropyl-β-D-thiogalactopyranoside (IPTG). lac repressor encoded by lacI
    513..543     -  promoter       lac promoter: promoter for the E. coli lac operon
    558..579     -  protein_bind   CAP binding site: CAP binding activates transcription in the presence of cAMP. E. coli catabolite activator protein
    592..684     -  CDS            lacI (fragment): lac repressor; lacI; The lac repressor binds to the lac operator to inhibit transcription in E. coli. This inhibition can be relieved by adding lactose or isopropyl-β-D-thiogalactopyranoside (IPTG).
    907..1059    -  CDS            dpnD (fragment): DPND_STRPN - Protein predicted: Swiss-Prot protein existence level 4. From Streptococcus pneumoniae serotype 4 (strain ATCC BAA-334 / TIGR4).
   1103..1405    -  CDS            ccdB: CCDB_ECOLI - Also known as G, letB, letD. Experimental evidence at protein level: Swiss-Prot protein existence level 1. Toxic component of a type II toxin-antitoxin (TA) system, functioning in plasmid maintainence. Responsible for the post- segregational killing (PSK) of plasmid-free cells, also referred to as a plasmid addiction system. Half-life of over 2 hours. Cell killing by CcdB is accompanied by filamentation, defects in chromosome and plasmid segregation, defects in cell division, formation of anucleate cells, decreased DNA synthesis and plasmid loss. Interferes with the activity of DN
   1410..1568    -  CDS            ccdA (fragment): CCDA_ECO57 - Also known as H, letA. Experimental evidence at protein level: Swiss-Prot protein existence level 1. Antitoxin component of a type II toxin-antitoxin (TA) system which inhibits the post-segregational killing (PSK) of plasmid-free cells, also referred to as a plasmid addiction system. Binds to and blocks the activity of CcdB; will also remove bound CcdB protein from the CcdB-GyrA complex by forming a CcdA-CcdB complex, a process termed rejuvenation. Functions as a transcriptional corepressor for the ccdAB operon, repression also requires CcdB (By similarity). From Escherichia coli
   1750..2408    -  CDS            CmR: chloramphenicol acetyltransferase; cat; confers resistance to chloramphenicol
   2409..2511    -  promoter       cat promoter: promoter of the E. coli cat gene encoding chloramphenicol acetyltransferase
   2843..3431    -  rep_origin     ori: high-copy-number ColE1/pMB1/pBR322/pUC origin of replication
   3602..4462    -  CDS            AmpR: β-lactamase; bla; confers resistance to ampicillin, carbenicillin, and related antibiotics
   4463..4567    -  promoter       AmpR promoter: bla
   4662..35      +  CDS            rop (fragment) (across the origin): Rop protein, which maintains plasmids at low copy number; rop
