[The description below was written by a language model from this plasmid's Addgene catalogue record and pLannotate feature annotations shown in this document.]
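Description:
pTW064 is a pUC19-based destination vector of 4,662 nt, catalogued as a synthetic biology plasmid carrying an insert named "Lvl0 ORF Dest". The name suggests the acceptor for open reading frames at the lowest level of a hierarchical assembly scheme, although the record does not spell this out. It replicates in E. coli from the high-copy ColE1/pUC origin and carries AmpR (β-lactamase) with its own promoter as the backbone marker. Remnants of the pUC lac region are annotated as well: the CAP binding site, lac promoter, lac operator, the pUC18/19 multiple cloning site and a partial lacZα. Small fragments of lacI, bom and rop are likely leftover backbone sequence or annotation matches and do not represent functional elements.

The payload is a standard counterselection cassette: a chloramphenicol acetyltransferase gene (CmR) driven by the cat promoter, followed by a full ccdB toxin gene and a partial ccdA. CcdB poisons DNA gyrase and kills ordinary E. coli strains, so the empty vector has to be maintained in a ccdB-tolerant strain under combined chloramphenicol and ampicillin selection. When an ORF replaces the cassette, the toxin and CmR are lost, so only recombinant plasmids yield colonies in standard strains under ampicillin. The cloning method is listed as Gateway, but no att recombination sites appear in the automated feature table, so the exact sites flanking the cassette cannot be confirmed from the record. No mammalian promoter, tag or reporter is annotated. The plasmid serves as a cloning intermediate, deposited in connection with work on small-molecule regulation of RNA-delivered genetic circuits in mammalian cells.
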