Addgene plasmid #115951: pTW064
Purpose: Destination Vector
Depositing lab: Ron Weiss. Depositing organization: Massachusetts Institute of Technology. Publication: Small-molecule-based regulation of RNA-delivered circuits in mammalian cells. Wagner TE, Becraft JR, Bodner K, Teague B, Zhang X, Woo A, Porter E, Alburquerque B, Dobosh B, Andries O, Sanders NN, Beal J, Densmore D, Kitada T, Weiss R. Nat Chem Biol. 2018 Nov;14(11):1043-1050. doi: 10.1038/s41589-018-0146-9. Epub 2018 Oct 16. PubMed 30327560.
Backbone
  Vector backbone: pUC19
  Vector type: Synthetic Biology
Growth in bacteria
  Bacterial resistance: Chloramphenicol and Ampicillin, 25 & 100 μg/mL
  Growth temperature: 37°C
  Growth strain: ccdB Survival
  Copy number: High Copy
Gene/Insert
  Gene/Insert name: Lvl0 ORF Dest
  Species: Synthetic
  Cloning method: Gateway Cloning
Terms and licenses: Academic/Nonprofit Terms; Industry Terms: Not Available to Industry
How to cite: pTW064 was a gift from Ron Weiss (Addgene plasmid # 115951 ; http://n2t.net/addgene:115951 ; RRID:Addgene_115951)
